>Addgene plasmid #137849 | pUF-AsCpf1-pre-gRNA | addgene partial sequence | sequence record 276200 | Addgene Partial NGS Result
ATTATATATGTAATGATTTATATAAAAAAATAAAATTATACAAGTATATATTTTGTTTCTATAAATTGAT
ATCTTAATTATTTATTATTAGAAATAGATATTTTTATAATAAACCAATAGATAAAATTTGTAGAGAAAAA
AAAATAAAAATAAAAATAAAAATAATATAATATATAATAAAATAAAATAATATTATATAAATATATTTTA
ATTTTTTTTACAAAATGCCCGGGACAGATCTTCGGACTAGTCCTCCCCGCGGAAAGGGGCCATTGGATAT
ATATTTAGTATTCCATAGTATATAGTTAAATATAATAATATTATAGTAAATTTTTGCATGAATTTAAAGA
AAAAAAAAAAAAAAATAACAAAAAGGAGTATTATATAAATATAACAAAATAATAAATACTATACCTATAT
ATATATATATATATATATATATTTTATATCATTTAATATATTATGTGTGATATAATAATAAATCCATTGT
CCATAAATAGATGAAATAGCGGCCGCCTACCCTGAAGAAGAAAAGTCCGATGATGTTGTGGACATAAAGA
ATTGAGCTGTCTCAAAAAATGAGAAAACAAACAAACAAACAAAATACCATTATGCGCATATCCTCTGCTC
AATATCAATTTTTCTTTATGCCAGTTTTGTTTCGACACTATTTGAGCAACACCTTCCCTTTACTATCTAC
TACTGTTACAATGTTATTTTATTCACCTTTTTACAATTTTATCAAAATTTTTTTGTATGCATATAAATTA
TACATTGTAAAGCCAAAGTGTAGATAAAGAACACCTTGTTTATTTTTCCCCAATTTTTTTTTTTTTACCA
TTTTTTTATTAACCTTGCTCATTTACCTGCTAATACGATTGCTATATGATATCGAAATTGAAGGAAAAAA
CATCATTTGTGTTTATATGTTTTTTTTTAATTTTTCAACTTTTTTTATTTAACTATGCTAATCATATTAT
AAACATTTTAAAAATCAAGTCCAACTATTTATGAATCATTGAAGAGACAACATAATTATAACAGTAAAAA
TAATAATAATAATAATAATTTTGTCTTATTGTTTCAAACATATTATGTTCCATAAATATCTAAATTTTTA
ATATGGTCATAAATTCATAGGATTTAATTTATATAAAATATGGCTATTCATACTAGCCATTTTATGTGTG
TAAAGTTTTTTTTTCTGAACAAAAAATAAAATGTTCATAATTTTAGCTATTTACATGCATGTGCATGCAC
AAAAAAAAATATGCACACAACATACACATTTTTACAGTTATAAATACAATCAATTGGTATAAATATATAA
ATAAGAAAAACGAACATTAAGCTGCCATATCCCTCGAGTTACTTGTCGTCGTCGTCCTTGTAGTCGGATC
CCTTTTTCTTTTTTGCCTGGCCGGCCTTTTTCGTGGCCGCCGGCCTTTTGTTGCGCAGCTCCTGGATGTA
GGCCAGCCAGTCCTGATTGGAGATGCCGTTCTGCAGCTTCAGATCCTTGCTCTCCTTCAGGTGATTCAGC
AGCAGCTGGCCCTTCAGGGCGATGTGGTAGGCGCCATTGGCATCGGCGTCCATGGGCCACTCTGGGTTCT
GAAACCGGGAGTCGAAGCACACGCCATTCAGATCGCGCACGGGGCTGTTGATATAGTCCTCGCCTGTGGC
GGCATTGGAGTTCCGCATCTGCAGCACGCTGCGGATCAGGGCCACCATGGTGTCGATGGCGTGAGAATCG
TCATTCTCCAGCAGCTTTGGCAGGATGTTGGAGCCATCCCTGAACACGATGCCCTTCTCCTCCAGCAGGG
CGATCAGCTCGTTGGCAGGATACAGGTCCCGGTATCTGCCGGTGAATCTGTGATTCTCGATCACTGGCAC
GATTCTCTTGCCGGCGATGAAAGGGGTGCCCTTGGCGTCAAACTGTGTCTCGTTCTTCTCGAACACGATA
TCCCATGCAGGCATAAAGCCGGGCAGGCCCCTCTGGAAGGACAGATTTCTGTTCATCTTAAAGTGCAGGA
TGAAGTCGCCGGTTTTCACGTCGTAGTGCAGAAAGTCGAAGCCCTCCAGGAAGTGCTTGCGGCTCTCGTG
ATTCTTGATGGTTTTCCACACGAAGGGGTCCACGAAGCCGGTCAGGGGATCGATCTTAGATGTATATGGG
GCAGGCACGTAAAACAGGAAGCCAGACTGGGTGCCCATCTTGGCAAAGGAGGTGAACTGGTCTGTCAGCT
GGTATGGGTTCAGCACGCCTCCCACTTTCTCTGCTGGATAGTCCTTCAGCACCAGGCAATTCAGCTTATC
GATCAGCATCTTCTCGAACTGCTGGTACACGGCCTTCTCGGCGATGCCGGTCCTCTTGCTCTTAAAGCCG
AAATTCAGGTTCTCCAGCACCACCACGGCCTGGTAGTGGATCATCAGGTCCACGATCTCGTGGATGACCT
GGCTCAGATAGCCCTGCTTCAGATCCTTGATTGTGCCCACCACAGACCAGGCCTGCCTTGCTGCCACCCT
CTCCTTCTCCCTGTTGTCCAGCTTCTTCTGGTAATCAAACTGCTGGATGGTGTTCAGGCTCCGCTGCTCC
AGGATCTTGCCGGTGGAGTCGATCACTGTGATATAGATCAGGTTTCTCTCGCCCCGATCGATGCCGATGA
TAGGTGTCTCGGGGTGCTCCTTCAGGTAGGCATTCACCCTCTGGTTGAACTTAGATGGGGAATTGGCGGC
CTGATAGTTCAGTGTGATAGGCACGTGGAAAAAGAACTTGTCGCTGGTAAAGCGCCTATCCTTGATGATC
TCGTGAGACACCTCCTTGGTGATCACGTTGGGCAGCAGGGCCCTGGCCTCATCAGACAGGTCGTGGGACA
GTCTGTGATTCACATAGTCGTACAGCTCCTGGTACAGGGTGTCGGGGATTGGGGTTTTCTGATCCTTCAG
CTTCTTGTTCAGCATCTTCTCTCCCAGCCGGTGTGCCATCCTCTTCATCCTGGACTTAGGGCGGTAGAAC
AGCTCGGCCTGGCCATTCAGCTTGATGCTTGTCTTGGCCAGGTTCTCTGGAGAAAACAGGCCGGTCCAAT
ACAGTGTGTGCAGATTAGGCTTGCCGTGGTGGCCCTTGGCAAAGTCCTTGTTATAGATCTGGAACAGGTA
CAGCTTGCCTGTCTCCACGGCATCCATGATCTCCTTCTCGGCGATTCTCTGGAAGCTGATGTGGTACAGC
AGGGGATTCAGCTCGGCATAGTACTCGCCCAGGTCCTTATACTGAGAGGATGGCCGCAGGCTAGACAGAT
CGATAGAGGTTGTCTTGGTATACTTGGACAGAAAATCCCTTGTGAAGTCGATCCACTTGCACAGGGCCTC
TCTGTAGCCCTTCTGGTCGCCGGTTTTCTTGGCGTAGGCTGTCTGAAACTTCTTTGGCTCCTTCTCAGGA
TTGTTCAGGTCGTAGATCTCCTTTGTGATCTCCAGAGGCTCGATGAAATTGTTGGACAGCAGGATGGGGG
TTGTGTGGGTCTGAAAGTGGGCTGTCACGGCCTTCAGCTGGGTGCTGCACTTTGGGATCATCTTGGCGGC
ATCAGGGAAGTAGTCATAGTACATCTTATCAAAGCCCTCGCTGGTTTTCTCTGTGGGCTCGAAGCTCAGG
GCCTTATACCTGCCCTTCTGCTTTGGCATGATGCCCAGATAGTACAGGCCGTTCTTCACAAACAGGATGG
CGCCATTGTTCTTCTCCTTATTCACGTCCCAGCCAGAGGCCAGTGTAGGCATCTGAAAGTTCAGCTTGAA
CTTCTCCACGGAGTAGGGCTTCTTGGTGGCATAATTTCTGGCCTTGTTGTAGAAGCTCAGAGAAGGCTCC
ATCTCCAGCTTGATGCCGGTCAGCCGGGCAGAGAACTCGGGGTCCACCTCGTTGGACTCATCCACGGCAA
ACCAGTCCAGCAGGTGGTACAGGCCCAGCAGGCTGTCCAGCTGAGACTTCAGGATCTCCTTCTCCTCCTG
CTTCTTCAGGGTTGTAGGCAGTGGCTGATCCAGGGCGGCGTGTGCGTGGGACAGGATCTCGCTGGTTTTC
TGCTTGAAGGCCTCGCTCAGCTCCTTGCCTGCGGCAGAGATGATCTCCTGCAGGTTGATATCCTCGTGCT
TCAGGCTGCGCTGCACCTTCTCCTTGGCAGACTTGGTGATCTTGCCTGTCAGCTCGGAGATTCTCCGCTC
ATACAGGGCATTCCTCAGTGTATCCCAGTGGTCGCACAGGGCGCTGCTGATTGTCTCCAGCTTCTTGTGG
CTGATGAAGATGTGTGTCAGGTCGATGCTGTTCAGCTCGTTAAACAGGGCCTCGGCTGTCTCCAGCACGT
TCTCGTTTCTCAGCAGTGTCTTGTACTTGCAGAAGGACTGGATCACTTCCTCGTCGCTCTTAAACTCCTC
CAGGATGAAAGACAGGGTGTTCCTATCGGACAGGATCTGCTTAAACAGGGGGATGAATCTGTGTGGCAGG
GAGGCGATGATGTGGGCTGTCTCATCATTCTTCTGGATGGCCAGATTCAGCACCTCGTTCAGGCCCTTGA
TCTTCTCGGTGCCTGCCTCCCGAGAGATTCCTCCCAGCAGCTGGTTATACAGGTCGATCTGGGTCTGTGT
CAGCAGCTGGTTATAAAAAGGGAAGGAAAACACCTCCTCGATGGAGGTGCTCACGAAGATGCCGATGGCC
TTCTTCACGTTCTCAAAGTGCTCCCGCAGGCTGGGCACGGCGGTGATCAGGCGTGTGAAGATGTGACAAT
TCTCCTTAAACTTGGGGAAGTTGTCCTGCACGATGCGGTGTGGGATGGCTGTGCTGATATCCTCGGCGCT
GAACACGTTCTTCCTGTTCTCATAAAAGCCGGAGAAGTAGGTTGTAAACTTGTCGAAGCTCCGCAGCAGG
GCGTTCTCGTGCTCGGTTGTGGTCACGGTGCCCAGCTGCTTCAGCACCTTGCCATTAAACAGCTCGGCCT
TGAACAGGCCCTTGTAGATCTCGGCGTGTCTCTTATTGATGGCATCGGTCAGGTTGTCTGTCCGGCCGAT
GAAGTAGTCGTGGATGGCATTGCGATATGTGGCCTGCTCCTCGATCAGGGCGTTCCTTGTCTCCTCGGTT
TTCTCCTTTCTATAGGAGTCGATGGCGGCGCTCAGGTTCTCCCAATCCAGCTGCACCAGCTGCAGGCACT
GGTCGGCATAGGTCTTGTAGATCCGATCGATGATGGGCTTCAGCTCCTTGTAGTGATCATTGCGGGCCTT
GTCCTCCTCGATGAAGCCCTGCTCCTGGATGTGCTTCAGGGTCTTGCCCTGTGGGATCAGCTCAAACCGC
AGTGTCTTGCTCACCTGATACAGGTTGGTAAAGCCCTCGAACTGTGTCATCTCGAGTTTATTCGAAATGT
GGGAAGAAAAAAAATATAATAAAAAAGGAAAATTTCTTTTTAAAGTAAAATATTTATGTAAATATTTATA
TATTTTATTATATATATATTATTATATATATATATATATAT
