[The description below was written by a language model from this plasmid's Addgene catalogue record.]
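Description:
pUF-AsCpf1-pre-gRNA is a CRISPR genome-editing plasmid for the malaria parasite Plasmodium falciparum, built on the pUF-Cas9-pre-sgRNA backbone. In that parent design the Cas9 nuclease and its guide cassette have been replaced by an insert of about 6.5 kb, cloned between NotI and XhoI sites that both remain intact. The insert carries the Cpf1 (Cas12a) nuclease from Acidaminococcus sp. BV3L6 together with a "pre-gRNA" cassette. Part of the plasmid was derived from a previously published AsCpf1 expression plasmid. The name suggests that the guide cassette is a placeholder into which a user clones a target-specific guide sequence, although the record does not describe how this is done. It also does not state which promoters or terminators drive the nuclease and the guide RNA, nor whether the nuclease carries epitope tags or nuclear localisation signals.

In bacteria the plasmid is maintained at high copy number under ampicillin selection. In parasites, selection relies on yDHODH, the yeast dihydroorotate dehydrogenase. This marker is generally used because it bypasses the parasite's own mitochondrial DHODH and so confers resistance to inhibitors of that enzyme. Supplying nuclease, guide and marker on a single plasmid lets transfected parasites be selected while AsCpf1 cuts the chosen locus, typically with a separate donor template supplied for homology-directed repair. Cpf1 recognises a T-rich PAM, which in general terms suits the AT-rich P. falciparum genome and extends the sites available beyond those accessible to Cas9. The associated publication concerns the parasite vacuole proteins EXP1 and EXP2, consistent with use of the plasmid for editing parasite genes.
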