Addgene plasmid #137849: pUF-AsCpf1-pre-gRNA
Purpose: AsCpf1 and gRNA expression plasmid for P. falciparum with yDHODH selectable marker.
Depositing lab: Josh Beck. Publication: EXP1 is required for organisation of EXP2 in the intraerythrocytic malaria parasite vacuole. Nessel T, Beck JM, Rayatpisheh S, Jami-Alahmadi Y, Wohlschlegel JA, Goldberg DE, Beck JR. Cell Microbiol. 2020 Jan 28:e13168. doi: 10.1111/cmi.13168. PubMed 31990132.
Backbone
  Vector backbone: pUF-Cas9-pre-sgRNA
  Vector type: CRISPR
  Selectable markers: yDHODH
Growth in bacteria
  Bacterial resistance: Ampicillin, 100 μg/mL
  Growth temperature: 37°C
  Growth strain: DH5alpha
  Copy number: High Copy
Gene/Insert
  Gene/Insert name: AsCpf1 and pre-gRNA cassette (alt name: Cpf1)
  Species: Acidaminococcus sp BV3L6
  Insert size (bp): 6544
  Cloning method: Restriction Enzyme; 5′ cloning site NotI (not destroyed); 3′ cloning site XhoI (not destroyed)
  Sequencing primers: 5′ M13R
Resource information
  A portion of this plasmid was derived from a plasmid made by: Zetsche et al, Addgene #69982
Terms and licenses: Academic/Nonprofit Terms; Industry Terms: Not Available to Industry
How to cite: pUF-AsCpf1-pre-gRNA was a gift from Josh Beck (Addgene plasmid # 137849 ; http://n2t.net/addgene:137849 ; RRID:Addgene_137849)
